Addgene plasmid #14973: pRS-shTGFbeta1
Depositing lab: Joan Massague. Depositing organization: Memorial Sloan-Kettering Cancer Center. Publication: TGF-beta directly targets cytotoxic T cell functions during tumor evasion of immune surveillance. Thomas DA, Massague J. Cancer Cell. 2005 Nov . 8(5):369-80. 10.1016/j.ccr.2005.10.012 PubMed 16286245.
Backbone
  Vector backbone: pRetroSuper
  Backbone size w/o insert (bp): 6300
  Vector type: Mammalian Expression, Retroviral, RNAi
Growth in bacteria
  Bacterial resistance: Ampicillin, 100 μg/mL
  Growth temperature: 37°C
  Growth strain: DH5alpha
  Copy number: High Copy
Gene/Insert
  Gene/Insert name: TGFbeta1 shRNA (alt name: TGFbeta1)
  Species: M. musculus (mouse)
  Insert size (bp): 64
  Entrez Gene: Tgfb1 (a.k.a. TGF-beta1, TGFbeta1, Tgfb, Tgfb-1)
  Cloning method: Restriction Enzyme; 5′ cloning site BglII (not destroyed); 3′ cloning site HindIII (not destroyed)
  Sequencing primers: 5′ H1
Terms and licenses: Academic/Nonprofit Terms; Industry Terms: Not Available to Industry
Depositor comments: See author's map for more information. Target sequence: GGAGACGGAATACAGGGCTT.
How to cite: pRS-shTGFbeta1 was a gift from Joan Massague (Addgene plasmid # 14973 ; http://n2t.net/addgene:14973 ; RRID:Addgene_14973)
