[The description below was written by a language model from this plasmid's Addgene catalogue record.]
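Description:
pRS-shTGFbeta1 is a retroviral RNA interference vector built on the pRetroSuper backbone (about 6.3 kb without insert) and designed to knock down mouse Tgfb1, the gene encoding transforming growth factor beta 1. It is propagated in E. coli as a high-copy plasmid under ampicillin selection. The catalogue lists it as a mammalian expression, retroviral and RNAi vector, meaning the plasmid serves as a transfer construct. Once introduced into a suitable packaging cell line, its retroviral sequences allow the shRNA cassette to be packaged into particles and stably integrated into the genome of transduced target cells.

The payload is a 64 bp oligonucleotide-derived insert encoding a short hairpin RNA against mouse TGF-beta1, cloned between BglII and HindIII sites, both of which are retained. The promoter is not stated explicitly. However, the listed 5′ sequencing primer is an H1 primer, consistent with the pSUPER/pRetroSuper design, in which an RNA polymerase III H1 promoter drives the hairpin. That transcript is processed by the cellular RNAi machinery into an siRNA that directs degradation of the target mRNA. No mammalian selection marker is recorded, and no feature table is provided, so the LTRs, packaging signal and any drug-resistance cassette cannot be confirmed here. The depositor refers users to the author's map for these details.

The associated publication concerns how TGF-beta acts directly on cytotoxic T cell functions during tumour evasion of immune surveillance. This suggests the construct was used for stable silencing of TGF-beta1 in mouse cells in that setting, though the record does not say which cells were transduced.
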