>Addgene plasmid #14973 | pRS-shTGFbeta1 | addgene partial sequence | sequence record 21549 | H1 5'-tcgctatgtgttctgggaaa-3'
TCTGTATGAGACACAGATCCCCGGAGACGGAATACAGGGCTTTCAAGAGAAGCCCTGTATTCCGTCTCCT
TATTGTAAAAGCTTATCGATACCGTCGACCTCGAGAGATCGATCTAATTCCGGCGCCTAGAGAAGGAGTG
AGGGCTGGATAAAGGGAGGATCGAGGCGGGGTCGAACGAGGAGGTTCAAGGGGGAGAGACGGGGCGGATG
GAGGAAGAGGAGGCGGAGGCTTAGGGTGTACAAAGGGCTTGACCCAGGGAGGGGGGTCAAAAGCCAAGGC
TTCCCAGGTCACGATGTAGGGGACCTGGTCTGGGTGTCCATGCGGGCCAGGTGAAAAGACCTTGATCTTA
ACCTGGGTGATGAGGTCTCGGTTAAAGGTGCCGTCTCGCGGCCATCCGACGTTAAAGGTTGGCCATTCTG
CAGAGCAGAAGGTAACCCAACGTCTCTTCTTGACATCTACCGACTGGTTGTGAGCGATCCGCTCGACATC
TTTCCAGTGACCTAAGGTCAAACTTAAGGGAGTGGTAACAGTCTGGCCCTAATTTTCAGACAAATACAGA
AACACAGTCAGACAGAGACAACACAGAACGATGCTGCAGCGCTGCAGCAGACAAGACGCGCGGCTTCGGT
TCCAAACCGAAAGCAAAAATTCAGACGGAGGCGGGAACTGTTTTAGGTTCTCGTCTCCTACCAGAACCAC
ATATCCTGACGGGGTCGGATTCCACATCGACTCCCTTCCTCAGGTCGGGCCACAAAAACGGCCCCCAAAG
TCCCTGGGACGTCTCCCAGGGTTGCGGCCGGGTGTTCAGAACTCGTCAGTTCCACCACGGGTCCGCCAGA
TACAGAGCTAGTTAGCTAACTAGTACAGACGCAGGCGCAAAC
